Addgene plasmid #21843: pXDC61-LepA
Depositing lab: Howard Shuman. Depositing organization: Columbia University. Publication: Chemical genetics reveals bacterial and host cell functions critical for type IV effector translocation by Legionella pneumophila. Charpentier X, Gabay JE, Reyes M, Zhu JW, Weiss A, Shuman HA. PLoS Pathog. 2009 Jul . 5(7):e1000501. 10.1371/journal.ppat.1000501 PubMed 19578436.
Backbone
  Vector backbone: pXDC61
  Backbone size w/o insert (bp): 9869
  Vector type: Bacterial Expression
Growth in bacteria
  Bacterial resistance: Chloramphenicol, 25 μg/mL
  Growth temperature: 37°C
  Growth strain: DH5alpha
  Copy number: Low Copy
Gene/Insert
  Gene/Insert name: LepA
  Species: L. pneumophila
  Insert size (bp): 3455
  GenBank ID: NC_002942
  Entrez Gene: lepA
  Tag / fusion protein: TEM (N terminal on backbone)
  Cloning method: Restriction Enzyme; 5′ cloning site KpnI (not destroyed); 3′ cloning site XbaI (not destroyed)
  Sequencing primers: 5′ GAGCTGTTGACAATTAATCATCGG
Terms and licenses: Academic/Nonprofit Terms; Industry Terms: Not Available to Industry
How to cite: pXDC61-LepA was a gift from Howard Shuman (Addgene plasmid # 21843 ; http://n2t.net/addgene:21843 ; RRID:Addgene_21843)
