[The description below was written by a language model from this plasmid's Addgene catalogue record and pLannotate feature annotations shown in this document.]
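Description:
pXDC61-LepA is a low-copy, broad-host-range bacterial expression plasmid that produces the Legionella pneumophila protein LepA fused at its N terminus to TEM β-lactamase. The pXDC61 backbone is built on the RSF1010 replicon: the annotated sequence carries the RSF1010 oriV together with the RepA and RepC replication proteins. It also carries mobA (which supplies the RepB primase function), mobC and oriT, so the plasmid can replicate in diverse Gram-negative hosts and be mobilised by conjugation when a helper transfer system is present. Selection is by chloramphenicol through a cat gene under its own promoter. A short AmpR fragment and an IS1 remnant next to this cassette appear to be non-functional leftovers from vector construction.

The expression cassette uses the tac promoter with a lac operator. It is repressed by a plasmid-borne lacI driven by the lacIq promoter, so expression is IPTG-inducible. Downstream lies a β-lactamase coding sequence lacking its signal peptide, so the enzyme stays cytosolic rather than being exported to the periplasm. The roughly 3.5 kb lepA insert was cloned between KpnI and XbaI sites and occupies the largely unannotated stretch after the TEM sequence. The small "HSP terminator" hit inside that stretch is most likely a spurious match. The rrnB T1 and T2 terminators close the transcription unit.

According to the associated publication title, the construct was used to study type IV effector translocation by L. pneumophila. In reporter fusions of this kind, β-lactamase activity detected inside host cells indicates delivery of the effector fusion from the bacterium.
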