Features (pLannotate 1.2.2; 22 found; start..end, strand, type, name):
      1..29      +  promoter       tac promoter: strong E. coli promoter; hybrid between the trp and lac UV5 promoters
     33..55      +  protein_bind   lac operator (fragment): The lac repressor binds to the lac operator to inhibit transcription in E. coli. This inhibition can be relieved by adding lactose or isopropyl-β-D-thiogalactopyranoside (IPTG). lac repressor encoded by lacI
     99..886     +  CDS            bla(M) (fragment): β-lactamase lacking the signal sequence; bla(M); allows cytosolic expression of β-lactamase
   1108..1125    -  terminator     HSP terminator (fragment): efficient transcription terminator from the Arabidopsis thaliana heat shock protein 18.2 gene (Nagaya et al., 2010)
   4448..4563    +  ncRNA          5S rRNA: Accession: RF00001 - 5S ribosomal RNA
   4567..4653    +  terminator     rrnB T1 terminator: Escherichia coli rrnB; transcription terminator T1 from the E. coli rrnB gene
   4745..4772    +  terminator     rrnB T2 terminator: transcription terminator T2 from the E. coli rrnB gene
   4791..4882    +  promoter       AmpR promoter: bla
   4883..5071    +  CDS            AmpR (fragment): β-lactamase; bla; confers resistance to ampicillin, carbenicillin, and related antibiotics
   5071..5212    -  mobile_element IS1 (fragment): prokaryotic transposable element IS1
   5333..5435    +  promoter       cat promoter: promoter of the E. coli cat gene encoding chloramphenicol acetyltransferase
   5436..6095    +  CDS            CmR: chloramphenicol acetyltransferase; cat; confers resistance to chloramphenicol
   6427..6821    -  rep_origin     RSF1010 oriV: replication origin of the broad-host-range plasmid RSF1010; requires the RSF1010 RepA/B/C proteins for replication (Scholz et al., 1989)
   6851..7132    -  CDS            mobC: MOBC_ECOLX - Protein predicted: Swiss-Prot protein existence level 4. This protein is essential to promote the specific transfer of the plasmid in the presence of conjugative plasmids. From Escherichia coli.
   7163..7250    +  oriT           RSF1010 oriT: origin of transfer of the broad-host-range plasmid RSF1010 (Scholz et al., 1989)
   7331..9457    +  CDS            mobA: MOBA2_ECOLX - Also known as repB. Experimental evidence at protein level: Swiss-Prot protein existence level 1. Part of the relaxosome complex that is responsible for plasmid transfer during conjugation. Locally unwinds DNA and catalyzes the cleavage of one of the DNA strands at oriT. The cleaved strand is then transferred through the dedicated type IV secretion apparatus. MobA remains covalently linked at the 5' end of the strand, and once in the recipient cell, it probably catalyzes the rejoining of the two ends of the strand, re-forming the circular plasmid DNA. The primase activity of MobA
   9903..9977    +  ncRNA          Plasmid R1162: Accession: RF00043 - R1162-like plasmid antisense RNA
   9971..10810   +  CDS            RSF1010 RepA: replication protein A of the broad-host-range plasmid RSF1010 (Scholz et al., 1989); repA
  10797..11648   +  CDS            RSF1010 RepC: replication protein C of the broad-host-range plasmid RSF1010 (Scholz et al., 1989); repC
  11925..13006   -  CDS            lacI: lac repressor; lacI; The lac repressor binds to the lac operator to inhibit transcription in E. coli. This inhibition can be relieved by adding lactose or isopropyl-β-D-thiogalactopyranoside (IPTG).
  13007..13084   -  promoter       lacIq promoter: lacI (mutant); In the lacIq allele, a single base change in the promoter boosts expression of the lacI gene about 10-fold.
  13137..13238   -  CDS            yciV (fragment): RNAAM_ECOLI - Also known as trpH From Escherichia coli (strain K12).
>Addgene plasmid #21843 | pXDC61-LepA | depositor full sequence | sequence record 10032 | Author sequence
TTGACAATTAATCATCGGCTCGTATAATGTGTGGAATTGTGAGCGGATAACAATTTCACACAGGAAACAG
AATTCAGAAGGAGATATACATATGGCTCACCCAGAAACGCTGGTGAAAGTAAAAGATGCTGAAGATCAGT
TGGGTGCACGAGTGGGTTACATCGAACTGGATCTCAACAGCGGTAAGATCCTTGAGAGTTTTCGCCCCGA
AGAACGTTTTCCAATGATGAGCACTTTTAAAGTTCTGCTATGTGGCGCGGTATTATCCCGTATTGACGCC
GGGCAAGAGCAACTCGGTCGCCGCATACACTATTCTCAGAATGACTTGGTTGAGTACTCACCAGTCACAG
AAAAGCATCTTACGGATGGCATGACAGTAAGAGAATTATGCAGTGCTGCCATAACCATGAGTGATAACAC
TGCGGCCAACTTACTTCTGACAACGATCGGAGGACCGAAGGAGCTAACCGCTTTTTTGCACAACATGGGG
GATCATGTAACTCGCCTTGATCGTTGGGAACCGGAGCTGAATGAAGCCATACCAAACGACGAGCGTGACA
CCACGATGCCTGTAGCAATGGCAACAACGTTGCGCAAACTATTAACTGGCGAACTACTTACTCTAGCTTC
CCGGCAACAATTAATAGACTGGATGGAGGCGGATAAAGTTGCAGGACCACTTCTGCGCTCGGCCCTTCCG
GCTGGCTGGTTTATTGCTGATAAATCTGGAGCCGGTGAGCGTGGGTCTCGCGGTATCATTGCAGCACTGG
GGCCAGATGGTAAGCCCTCCCGTATCGTAGTTATCTACACGACGGGGAGTCAGGCAACTATGGATGAACG
AAATAGACAGATCGCTGAGATAGGTGCCTCACTGATTAAGCATTGGGGAAGCGGTACCATGAACGAAATC
ATACTGCACTTAATGAATGAAATCTCTACCTTGACTCCACCAATTAACCCCTTAAATTTAAAGCAAATAT
TTAGTTCAACCCTACTGCCGGAAGGAAAAGCTCCTGTTGAAGTTGAATCCCAGTTAAATCTTTTATTGTT
AATTAAAAAATATGTTGATGAATATTCCAGTTTAGCTGAAGAACAAGAAGAGTATAAAAGAAAAAAACAC
AAACTAGATGAGGTCATGAAAAAAGGAGAAGAACTGCAAAGAAAAATTTCTGATTTGGCTAAAAAAATTG
AGCACGCAAAAAATGAATTAAATCCTTTATACAAAGAAATCGAGCCTAAAGCGAACGAAGTCCTGTCCAA
ACAAAATCCATTAGCGCCTCCTTATAAATTCCCTGAATACGGAGAGGTTCAAAAATCAATCGTGGTTGGG
CACTACAGTTATCTCTTCAAAACCAGTAAGGAAATAGAAACTACACGTGCCAAATTAAAGCTGGTTTTGC
TGAAAAATAAATGGAATGCCTTAATGGCAGATTTGTCTCAGTTCGGCATTCAACCCCCTGTGGAAGAAGA
TGCTGTTGATAGTTTACAAAAATTTATAGCTGCAGTTGAATTGGAAATTAAAAAATTAACTCGCGCTTGT
GAAAAATGGGATGAATTGCAAAAGCGATTCGCCAAACAATTATCTGCAACTGATATTAATAAAAAAGAGA
CTGAGCTAGAAAAACAAATTGAACTATTGCTTAAAGACCTGGGTCGTATTGAAACCGTAGTAACTAACCA
CTCCCTGGCACCCGATTTAAAAGCAGAGTTAACCAGGAAATTTCAAGAAAGTGAAGACACTCAAGGATTG
ATACAGGAATACCAAAACCAGATTGATGGATTATTATCTAATTTTAACCCATCTTCCTGGCTTTCATGGT
ATTCGGATTCTAATTATTCTGATAATCAGCAAAAACTTAAGAATTCAGTTAGCTTCCTGCAATTATTAGC
TCAACAAAAAGAGCTAAAAATCAAACATCATGAACTTGTGAAACAGCAAGAACTGTTGATTAAAGCGATA
CCAGAAACTCCTTCAAATGAAGAGGATATATCTATTTATAAAAAATTAGTTCCTGATGCCATTGACCTGA
TAAATGAAATACCAATAGAAAGTATACCAAATTTTGTTTTACCAAGTGGCCTTTCTTATGACTCTTCGCC
GGCCGATTTTTATTTGGTACTTCTCATTCTCATGCCAAAAGTTTCGGAAAAGAAGGAACAATTTTCACAA
GCGTTGGAAAAACTTCAAGAAATGCCTGCTCTGGGCAAACAAATACAACAACTAAGAAGTGGATACGATT
TACCTATAACTATGGATGTACAACTTCCAAGTTTGCAAGAAGCTGAAGAAAGTAAAGATTCATTGAATGA
AGAGGATCCACTTAAAGAAGAGTTAAAAAGCCAGATTAAACTATGCCAATCTTATCTTGAAACAGCCAAG
CAAATTGATTTGCTTATGAAAGATCATGGACAAACAACCAATGAAGCAAAAGCACTTATTGAGCAATTAC
GTTTAATTTCAAATCAACCACTAAAGAACGAAGACATAAACTCTATTAAAGAAGATTTATCTACTCTTGC
CAATCAAATCCAATCCCTTGTGTCTGAATTAAATCAATTACCTTTGCCTAATCTGTCCGGTGAAAAAATT
GATCCTCCATTGGAAAAACAGGAAATAGCAGTAGATAAAACAATCCCTCTTACTGTGGAATTGATGCACC
CTGCCCAAGTAATTCAGATAGGCAATGATTCTCCCATAGAAAAACAGCAGCTAGACAATGAGGAAGAAAC
GCCGGTTGTTCTGGAATCATTACGCCCCCGTCCAGTCATTCATAAGGAATCTGAATCTATCACCCAAAAA
CTGCAAGTAGACAATGGACAAGAAATGCCGGTTGTTCTGGATTCAACATGCACTCCTCAAGCCATTCATA
AGGAACTTGAATCTACCACTGAAAAACTGCAAGTAGACAATGGACACGAAATACCGGTTGTTCTCGAGTC
AACACGCTCTCCTCAAATCATTCATACTGAGTCTGAATCTGTTGGTAAAAAACAGCATGTAGAAGTAGAG
CAAGAGATACCAGTCACACTGGAATTAATACGACCCTCTTCTATGGTTGAAAAGGATTCCGTGGCTACTG
TAGAAAAACAGCAAGTAACTGAGAGACAGGAAACACCAATCGTCCTTGAATCAACACGACTCTCTCCTAT
GGTTCAGAAAGACACTGGGCTTTCTGGCGAAAAGCAACATAAAGAGATAGAACAAGAAATATCTGTCGTT
ACGGAATTAACACCCCACACCCAAGTGGTTCGGCAAGGCTCTGAGTCCAGTTTAGAACAACAAGTACCCA
ACGGACAAGAAACACTGGCTGTTGTCAAATCAAGCCCATCGGAACCATTGAGACCATCAACCCCTGAAGT
TCCAGCTATATCCAGGAAACCAAATGGCTTGTCATTATTTAATGGTCACGATGAATTATCAGAAGATAAT
ATTTTAGCCTTTTTTGATGAGGCTGGTAATCAAATTAGCATCTCATCTGAAGAAGATTCTGAGACGTTTA
CCGTAGACAGGGGAAAAGTAATTTCCTCAGGGATTGATAAAGCATTTAAAGAAAAGCCTGTTTCTACAGG
CCATGAGTTAGATAAATTATCAAATCCTCAACACCAGGAATCTGCCCCTAGCATCTCCCCTTTACCACCA
TCTTCTATCCTGCTTAAGCAAAAATTAGATTCATTTCATGTACAAAACATGGAATATATAAAGCAACATT
CAGAAGAAATACAGCTATGGTATAAAGGTTTATATGATGCAGCGCAAAGTTCTTGTGTAAATGAGGCATT
GGGTCTTAAAGCACTTCATCTTTTAAAAGACATCTTGTTTGAATTAAAAAATCAAAATGATTTATCTGTA
TTACTAGCTTACAAGCGCATGTGCCCAAACCCATTGCAAGATATACAAAATATTCTCCGCTTAAAACCTG
CTCTGCCTATAGTTGATGAATCGATTGATGAAGAACAGCAATTAAAGAATTGGCCTGAAGAATTGCAAAA
ATTTCATCAGCAATATGTAAAATTGAAAAAGGAACATCCATTGGAAGCTGAATTATTTATTCAGGCAATC
CATTCACTTATTTCAATTAAACATTTGATGGAACTCCCTGATGCAAAAACTTCAAACCGAGAAGCCATGC
CTCTCATTACTCAAGATCCCCGATATGAACCTTTAAAACGGCATAGAGGATTTATAAGAGCATGGGAATA
TATTGAAGATTTTTTCCGAATGTTAATAGGTAAGTTAACAGGGCAAGATGAATATGAGTATTCAAAAAGG
CCTTGTTTTTTCAAAACAAGATCTCACCGATTACTTGAAGAGGTTGACACAATACTCCACTCCATGGCTC
CAACAAGTAGTTCTAGATAAGCTTGGCTGTTTTGGCGGATGAGAGAAGATTTTCAGCCTGATACAGATTA
AATCAGAACGCAGAAGCGGTCTGATAAAACAGAATTTGCCTGGCGGCAGTAGCGCGGTGGTCCCACCTGA
CCCCATGCCGAACTCAGAAGTGAAACGCCGTAGCGCCGATGGTAGTGTGGGGTCTCCCCATGCGAGAGTA
GGGAACTGCCAGGCATCAAATAAAACGAAAGGCTCAGTCGAAAGACTGGGCCTTTCGTTTTATCTGTTGT
TTGTCGGTGAACGCTCTCCTGAGTAGGACAAATCCGCCGGGAGCGGATTTGAACGTTGCGAAGCAACGGC
CCGGAGGGTGGCGGGCAGGACGCCCGCCATAAACTGCCAGGCATCAAATTAAGCAGAAGGCCATCCTGAC
GGATGGCCTTTTTGCGTTTCTACAAACTCTTTTGTTTATTTTTCTAAATACATTCAAATATGTATCCGCT
CATGAGACAATAACCCTGATAAATGCTTCAATAATATTGAAAAAGGAAGAGTATGAGTATTCAACATTTC
CGTGTCGCCCTTATTCCCTTTTTTGCGGCATTTTGCCTTCCTGTTTTTGCTCACCCAGAAACGCTGGTGA
AAGTAAAAGATGCTGAAGATCAGTTGGGTGCACGAGTGGGTTACATCGAACTGGATCTCAACAGCGGTAA
GATCCTTGAGAGTTTTCGCCCCGAAGAACGTGATGTCCGGCGGTGCTTTTGCCGTTACGCACCACCCCGT
CAGTAGCTGAACAGGAGGGACAGCTGATAGAAACAGAAGCCACTGGAGCAAGCACCTCAAAAACACCATC
ATACACTAAATCAGTAAGTTGGCAGCATCACCCGACGCACTTTGCGCCGAATAAATACCTGTGACGGAAG
ATCACTTCGCAGAATAAATAAATCCTGGTGTCCCTGTTGATACCGGGAAGCCCTGGGCCAACTTTTGGCG
AAAATGAGACGTTGATCGGCACGTAAGAGGTTCCAACTTTCACCATAATGAAATAAGATCACTACCGGGC
GTATTTTTTGAGTTATCGAGATTTTCAGGAGCTAAGGAAGCTAAAATGGAGAAAAAAATCACTGGATATA
CCACCGTTGATATATCCCAATGGCATCGTAAAGAACATTTTGAGGCATTTCAGTCAGTTGCTCAATGTAC
CTATAACCAGACCGTTCAGCTGGATATTACGGCCTTTTTAAAGACCGTAAAGAAAAATAAGCACAAGTTT
TATCCGGCCTTTATTCACATTCTTGCCCGCCTGATGAATGCTCATCCGGAATTACGTATGGCAATGAAAG
ACGGTGAGCTGGTGATATGGGATAGTGTTCACCCTTGTTACACCGTTTTCCATGAGCAAACTGAAACGTT
TTCATCGCTCTGGAGTGAATACCACGACGATTTCCGGCAGTTTCTACACATATATTCGCAAGATGTGGCG
TGTTACGGTGAAAACCTGGCCTATTTCCCTAAAGGGTTTATTGAGAATATGTTTTTCGTCTCAGCCAATC
CCTGGGTGAGTTTCACCAGTTTTGATTTAAACGTGGCCAATATGGACAACTTCTTCGCCCCCGTTTTCAC
CATGGGCAAATATTATACGCAAGGCGACAAGGTGCTGATGCCGCTGGCGATTCAGGTTCATCATGCCGTT
TGTGATGGCTTCCATGTCGGCAGAATGCTTAATGAATTACAACAGTACTGCGATGAGTGGCAGGGCGGGG
CGTAATTTTTTTAAGGCAGTTATTGTCTTCAAATTCCCGTTGCACATAGCCCGGCAATTCCTTTCCCTGC
TCTGCCATAAGCGCAGCGAATGCCGGGTAATACTCGTCAACGATCTGATAGAGAAGGGTTTGCTCGGGTC
GGTGGCTCTGGTAACGACCAGTATCCCGATCCCGGCTGGCCGTCCTGGCCGCCACATGAGGCATGTTCCG
CGTCCTTGCAATACTGTGTTTACATACAGTCTATCGCTTAGCGGAAAGTTCTTTTACCCTCAGCCGAAAT
GCCTGCCGTTGCTAGACATTGCCAGCCAGTGCCCGTCACTCCCGTACTAACTGTCACGAACCCCTGCAAT
AACTGTCACGCCCCCCTGCAATAACTGTCACGAACCCCTGCAATAACTGTCACGCCCCCAAACCTGCAAA
CCCAGCAGGGGCGGGGGCTGGCGGGGTGTTGGAAAAATCCATCCATGATTATCTAAGAATAATCCACTAG
GCGCGGTTATCAGCGCCCTTGTGGGGCGCTGCTGCCCTTGCCCAATATGCCCGGCCAGAGGCCGGATAGC
TGGTCTATTCGCTGCGCTAGGCTACACACCGCCCCACCGCTGCGCGGCAGGGGGAAAGGCGGGCAAAGCC
CGCTAAACCCCACACCAAACCCCGCAGAAATACGCTGGAGCGCTTTTAGCCGCTTTAGCGGCCTTTCCCC
CTACCCGAAGGGTGGGGGCGCGTGTGCAGCCCCGCAGGGCCTGTCTCGGTCGATCATTCAGCCCGGCTCA
TCCTTCTGGCGTGGCGGCAGACCGAACAAGGCGCGGTCGTGGTCGCGTTCAAGGTACGCATCCATTGCCG
CCATGAGCCGATCCTCCGGCCACTCGCTGCTGTTCACCTTGGCCAAAATCATGGCCCCCACCAGCACCTT
GCGCCTTGTTTCGTTCTTGCGCTCTTGCTGCTGTTCCCTTGCCCGCTCCCGCTGAATTTCGGCATTGATT
CGCGCTCGTTGTTCTTCGAGCTTGGCCAGCCGATCCGCCGCCTTGTTGCTCCCCTTAACCATCTTGACAC
CCCATTGTTAATGTGCTGTCTCGTAGGCTATCATGGAGGCACAGCGGCGGCAATCCCGACCCTACTTTGT
AGGGGAGGGCGCACTTACCGGTTTCTCTTCGAGAAACTGGCCTAACGGCCACCCTTCGGGCGGTGCGCTC
TCCGAGGGCCATTGCATGGAGCCGAAAAGCAAAAGCAACAGCGAGGCAGCATGGCGATTTATCACCTTAC
GGCGAAAACCGGCAGCAGGTCGGGCGGCCAATCGGCCAGGGCCAAGGCCGACTACATCCAGCGCGAAGGC
AAGTATGCCCGCGACATGGATGAAGTCTTGCACGCCGAATCCGGGCACATGCCGGAGTTCGTCGAGCGGC
CCGCCGACTACTGGGATGCTGCCGACCTGTATGAACGCGCCAATGGGCGGCTGTTCAAGGAGGTCGAATT
TGCCCTGCCGGTCGAGCTGACCCTCGACCAGCAGAAGGCGCTGGCGTCCGAGTTCGCCCAGCACCTGACC
GGTGCCGAGCGCCTGCCGTATACGCTGGCCATCCATGCCGGTGGCGGCGAGAACCCGCACTGCCACCTGA
TGATCTCCGAGCGGATCAATGACGGCATCGAGCGGCCCGCCGCTCAGTGGTTCAAGCGGTACAACGGCAA
GACCCCGGAGAAGGGCGGGGCACAGAAGACCGAAGCGCTCAAGCCCAAGGCATGGCTTGAGCAGACCCGC
GAGGCATGGGCCGACCATGCCAACCGGGCATTAGAGCGGGCTGGCCACGACGCCCGCATTGACCACAGAA
CACTTGAGGCGCAGGGCATCGAGCGCCTGCCCGGTGTTCACCTGGGGCCGAACGTGGTGGAGATGGAAGG
CCGGGGCATCCGCACCGACCGGGCAGACGTGGCCCTGAACATCGACACCGCCAACGCCCAGATCATCGAC
TTACAGGAATACCGGGAGGCAATAGACCATGAACGCAATCGACAGAGTGAAGAAATCCAGAGGCATCAAC
GAGTTAGCGGAGCAGATCGAACCGCTGGCCCAGAGCATGGCGACACTGGCCGACGAAGCCCGGCAGGTCA
TGAGCCAGACCAAGCAGGCCAGCGAGGCGCAGGCGGCGGAGTGGCTGAAAGCCCAGCGCCAGACAGGGGC
GGCATGGGTGGAGCTGGCCAAAGAGTTGCGGGAGGTAGCCGCCGAGGTGAGCAGCGCCGCGCAGAGCGCC
CGGAGCGCGTCGCGGGGGTGGCACTGGAAGCTATGGCTAACCGTGATGCTGGCTTCCATGATGCCTACGG
TGGTGCTGCTGATCGCATCGTTGCTCTTGCTCGACCTGACGCCACTGACAACCGAGGACGGCTCGATCTG
GCTGCGCTTGGTGGCCCGATGAAGAACGACAGGACTTTGCAGGCCATAGGCCGACAGCTCAAGGCCATGG
GCTGTGAGCGCTTCGATATCGGCGTCAGGGACGCACCCACCGGCCAGATGATGAACCGGGAATGGTCAGC
CGCCGAAGTGCTCCAGAACACGCCATGGCTCAAGCGGATGAATGCCCAGGGCAATGACGTGTATATCAGG
CCCGCCGAGCAGGAGCGGCATGGTCTGGTGCTGGTGGACGACCTCAGCGAGTTTGACCTGGATGACATGA
AAGCCGAGGGCCGGGAGCCTGCCCTGGTAGTGGAAACCAGCCCGAAGAACTATCAGGCATGGGTCAAGGT
GGCCGACGCCGCAGGCGGTGAACTTCGGGGGCAGATTGCCCGGACGCTGGCCAGCGAGTACGACGCCGAC
CCGGCCAGCGCCGACAGCCGCCACTATGGCCGCTTGGCGGGCTTCACCAACCGCAAGGACAAGCACACCA
CCCGCGCCGGTTATCAGCCGTGGGTGCTGCTGCGTGAATCCAAGGGCAAGACCGCCACCGCTGGCCCGGC
GCTGGTGCAGCAGGCTGGCCAGCAGATCGAGCAGGCCCAGCGGCAGCAGGAGAAGGCCCGCAGGCTGGCC
AGCCTCGAACTGCCCGAGCGGCAGCTTAGCCGCCACCGGCGCACGGCGCTGGACGAGTACCGCAGCGAGA
TGGCCGGGCTGGTCAAGCGCTTCGGTCATGACCTCAGCAAGTGCGACTTTATCGCCGCGCAGAAGCTGGC
CAGCCGGGGCCGCAGTGCCGAGGAAATCGGCAAGGCCATGGCCGAGGCCAGCCCAGCGCTGGCAGAGCGC
AAGCCCGGCCACGAAGCGGATTACATCGAGCGCACCGTCAGCAAGGTCATGGGTCTGCCCAGCGTCCAGC
TTGCGCGGGCCGAGCTGGCACGGGCACCGGCACCCCGCCAGCGAGGCATGGACAGGGGCGGGCCAGATTT
CAGCATGTAGTGCTTGCGTTGGTACTCACGCCTGTTATACTATGAGTACTCACGCACAGAAGGGGGTTTT
ATGGAATACGAAAAAAGCGCTTCAGGGTCGGTCTACCTGATCAAAAGTGACAAGGGCTATTGGTTGCCCG
GTGGCTTTGGTTATACGTCAAACAAGGCCGAGGCTGGCCGCTTTTCAGTCGCTGATATGGCCAGCCTTAA
CCTTGACGGCTGCACCTTGTCCTTGTTCCGCGAAGACAAGCCTTTCGGCCCCGGCAAGTTTCTCGGTGAC
TGATATGAAAGACCAAAAGGACAAGCAGACCGGCGACCTGCTGGCCAGCCCTGACGCTGTACGCCAAGCG
CGATATGCCGAGCGCATGAAGGCCAAAGGGATGCGTCAGCGCAAGTTCTGGCTGACCGACGACGAATACG
AGGCGCTGCGCGAGTGCCTGGAAGAACTCAGAGCGGCGCAGGGCGGGGGTAGTGACCCCGCCAGCGCCTA
ACCACCAACTGCCTGCAAAGGAGGCAATCAATGGCTACCCATAAGCCTATCAATATTCTGGAGGCGTTCG
CAGCAGCGCCGCCACCGCTGGACTACGTTTTGCCCAACATGGTGGCCGGTACGGTCGGGGCGCTGGTGTC
GCCCGGTGGTGCCGGTAAATCCATGCTGGCCCTGCAACTGGCCGCACAGATTGCAGGCGGGCCGGATCTG
CTGGAGGTGGGCGAACTGCCCACCGGCCCGGTGATCTACCTGCCCGCCGAAGACCCGCCCACCGCCATTC
ATCACCGCCTGCACGCCCTTGGGGCGCACCTCAGCGCCGAGGAACGGCAAGCCGTGGCTGACGGCCTGCT
GATCCAGCCGCTGATCGGCAGCCTGCCCAACATCATGGCCCCGGAGTGGTTCGACGGCCTCAAGCGCGCC
GCCGAGGGCCGCCGCCTGATGGTGCTGGACACGCTGCGCCGGTTCCACATCGAGGAAGAAAACGCCAGCG
GCCCCATGGCCCAGGTCATCGGTCGCATGGAGGCCATCGCCGCCGATACCGGGTGCTCTATCGTGTTCCT
GCACCATGCCAGCAAGGGCGCGGCCATGATGGGCGCAGGCGACCAGCAGCAGGCCAGCCGGGGCAGCTCG
GTACTGGTCGATAACATCCGCTGGCAGTCCTACCTGTCGAGCATGACCAGCGCCGAGGCCGAGGAATGGG
GTGTGGACGACGACCAGCGCCGGTTCTTCGTCCGCTTCGGTGTGAGCAAGGCCAACTATGGCGCACCGTT
CGCTGATCGGTGGTTCAGGCGGCATGACGGCGGGGTGCTCAAGCCCGCCGTGCTGGAGAGGCAGCGCAAG
AGCAAGGGGGTGCCCCGTGGTGAAGCCTAAGAACAAGCACAGCCTCAGCCACGTCCGGCACGACCCGGCG
CACTGTCTGGCCCCCGGCCTGTTCCGTGCCCTCAAGCGGGGCGAGCGCAAGCGCAGCAAGCTGGACGTGA
CGTATGACTACGGCGACGGCAAGCGGATCGAGTTCAGCGGCCCGGAGCCGCTGGGCGCTGATGATCTGCG
CATCCTGCAAGGGCTGGTGGCCATGGCTGGGCCTAATGGCCTAGTGCTTGGCCCGGAACCCAAGACCGAA
GGCGGACGGCAGCTCCGGCTGTTCCTGGAACCCAAGTGGGAGGCCGTCACCGCTGAATGCCATGTGGTCA
AAGGTAGCTATCGGGCGCTGGCAAAGGAAATCGGGGCAGAGGTCGATAGTGGTGGGGCGCTCAAGCACAT
ACAGGACTGCATCGAGCGCCTTTGGAAGGTATCCATCATCGCCCAGAATGGCCGCAAGCGGCAGGGGTTT
CGGCTGCTGTCGGAGTACGCCAGCGACGAGGCGGACGGGCGCCTGTACGTGGCCCTGAACCCCTTGATCG
CGCAGGCCGTCATGGGTGGCGGCCAGCATGTGCGCATCAGCATGGACGAGGTGCGGGCGCTGGACAGCGA
AACCGCCCGCCTGCTGCACCAGCGGCTGTGTGGCTGGATCGACCCCGGCAAAACCGGCAAGGCTTCCATA
GATACCTTGTGCGGCTATGTCTGGCCGTCAGAGGCCAGTGGTTCGACCATGCGCAAGCGCCGCAAGCGGG
TGCGCGAGGCGTTGCCGGAGCTGGTCGCGCTGGGCTGGACGGTAACCGAGTTCGCGGCGGGCAAGTACGA
CATCACCCGGCCCAAGGCGGCAGGCTGACCCCCCCCACTCTATTGTAAACAAGACATTTTTATCTTTTAT
ATTCAATGGCTTATTTTCCTGCTAATTGGTAATACCATGAAAAATACCATGCTCAGAAAAGGCTTAACAA
TATTTTGAAAAATTGCCTACTGAGCGCTGCCGCACAGCTCCATAGGCCGCTTTCCTGGCTTTGCTTCCAG
ATGTATGCTCTTCTGCTCCCGAACGCCAGCAAGACGTAGCCCAGCGCGTCGGCCAGCTTGCAATTCGCGC
TAACTTACATTAATTGCGTTGCGCTCACTGCCCGCTTTCCAGTCGGGAAACCTGTCGTGCCAGCTGCATT
AATGAATCGGCCAACGCGCGGGGAGAGGCGGTTTGCGTATTGGGCGCCAGGGTGGTTTTTCTTTTCACCA
GTGAGACGGGCAACAGCTGATTGCCCTTCACCGCCTGGCCCTGAGAGAGTTGCAGCAAGCGGTCCACGTG
GTTTGCCCCAGCAGGCGAAAATCCTGTTTGATGGTGGTTAACGGCGGGATATAACATGAGCTGTCTTCGG
TATCGTCGTATCCCACTACCGAGATATCCGCACCAACGCGCAGCCCGGACTCGGTAATGGCGCGCATTGC
GCCCAGCGCCATCTGATCGTTGGCAACCAGCATCGCAGTGGGAACGATGCCCTCATTCAGCATTTGCATG
GTTTGTTGAAAACCGGACATGGCACTCCAGTCGCCTTCCCGTTCCGCTATCGGCTGAATTTGATTGCGAG
TGAGATATTTATGCCAGCCAGCCAGACGCAGACGCGCCGAGACAGAACTTAATGGGCCCGCTAACAGCGC
GATTTGCTGGTGACCCAATGCGACCAGATGCTCCACGCCCAGTCGCGTACCGTCTTCATGGGAGAAAATA
ATACTGTTGATGGGTGTCTGGTCAGAGACATCAAGAAATAACGCCGGAACATTAGTGCAGGCAGCTTCCA
CAGCAATGGCATCCTGGTCATCCAGCGGATAGTTAATGATCAGCCCACTGACGCGTTGCGCGAGAAGATT
GTGCACCGCCGCTTTACAGGCTTCGACGCCGCTTCGTTCTACCATCGACACCACCACGCTGGCACCCAGT
TGATCGGCGCGAGATTTAATCGCCGCGACAATTTGCGACGGCGCGTGCAGGGCCAGACTGGAGGTGGCAA
CGCCAATCAGCAACGACTGTTTGCCCGCCAGTTGTTGTGCCACGCGGTTGGGAATGTAATTCAGCTCCGC
CATCGCCGCTTCCACTTTTTCCCGCGTTTTCGCAGAAACGTGGCTGGCCTGGTTCACCACGCGGGAAACG
GTCTGATAAGAGACACCGGCATACTCTGCGACATCGTATAACGTTACTGGTTTCACATTCACCACCCTGA
ATTGACTCTCTTCCGGGCGCTATCATGCCATACCGCGAAAGGTTTTGCACCATTCGATGGTGTCAACGTA
AATGCCGCTTCGCCTTCGCGCGCGAATTGCAAGCTGATCCGGGCTTATCGACTGCACGGTGCACCAATGC
TTCTGGCGTCAGGCAGCCATCGGAAGCTGTGGTATGGCTGTGCAGGTCGTAAATCACTGCATAATTCGTG
TCGCTCAAGGCGCACTCCCGTTCTGGATAATGTTTTTTGCGCCGACATCATAACGGTTCTGGCAAATATT
CTGAAATGAGCTG
