>Addgene plasmid #21843 | pXDC61-LepA | addgene partial sequence | sequence record 27569 | 21843 with pBAD-R
CAACAGCCAGCTTATCTAGAACTACTTGTTGGAGCCATGGAGTGGAGTATTGTGTCAACCTCTTCAAGTA
ATCGGTGAGATCTTGTTTTGAAAAAACAAGGCCTTTTTGAATACTCATATTCATCTTGCCCTGTTAACTT
ACCTATTAACATTCGGAAAAAATCTTCAATATATTCCCATGCTCTTATAAATCCTCTATGCCGTTTTAAA
GGTTCATATCGGGGATCTTGAGTAATGAGAGGCATGGCTTCTCGGTTTGAAGTTTTTGCATCAGGGAGTT
CCATCAAATGTTTAATTGAAATAAGTGAATGGATTGCCTGAATAAATAATTCAGCTTCCAATGGATGTTC
CTTTTTCAATTTTACATATTGCTGATGAAATTTTTGCAATTCTTCAGGCCAATTCTTTAATTGCTGTTCT
TCATCAATCGATTCATCAACTATAGGCAGAGCAGGTTTTAAGCGGAGAATATTTTGTATATCTTGCAATG
GGTTTGGGCACATGCGCTTGTAAGCTAGTAATACAGATAAATCATTTTGATTTTTTAATTCAAACAAGAT
GTCTTTTAAAAGATGAAGTGCTTTAAGACCCAATGCCTCATTTACACAAGAACTT
